Addgene plasmid #192893: pX330-FOXL2-cterm
Purpose: Expresses Cas9 and sgRNA targeting the C-terminus region of FOXL2
Depositing lab: George Church. Depositing organization: Harvard Medical School. Publication: Directed differentiation of human iPSCs to functional ovarian granulosa-like cells via transcription factor overexpression. Pierson Smela MD, Kramme CC, Fortuna PRJ, Adams JL, Su R, Dong E, Kobayashi M, Brixi G, Kavirayuni VS, Tysinger E, Kohman RE, Shioda T, Chatterjee P, Church GM. Elife. 2023 Feb 21;12:e83291. doi: 10.7554/eLife.83291. PubMed 36803359.
Backbone
  Vector backbone: pX330
  Backbone manufacturer: Feng Zhang (Addgene plasmid # 42230)
  Backbone size w/o insert (bp): 8466
  Vector type: CRISPR
Growth in bacteria
  Bacterial resistance: Ampicillin, 100 μg/mL
  Growth temperature: 37°C
  Growth strain: DH5alpha
  Copy number: High Copy
Gene/Insert
  Gene/Insert name: FOXL2 C-term sgRNA
  gRNA/shRNA sequence: CGTCTGCACCGGCATGCGGT
  Species: Synthetic
  Insert size (bp): 21
  Entrez Gene: FOXL2 (a.k.a. BPES, BPES1, PFRK, PINTO, POF3)
  Promoter: U6
  Cloning method: Restriction Enzyme; 5′ cloning site BbsI (destroyed during cloning); 3′ cloning site BbsI (destroyed during cloning)
Terms and licenses: Academic/Nonprofit Terms; Industry Terms: Not Available to Industry
Depositor comments: Also expresses Cas9 with nuclear localization signals.
How to cite: pX330-FOXL2-cterm was a gift from George Church (Addgene plasmid # 192893 ; http://n2t.net/addgene:192893 ; RRID:Addgene_192893)
