[The description below was written by a language model from this plasmid's Addgene catalogue record and pLannotate feature annotations shown in this document.]
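Description:
pX330-FOXL2-cterm is an all-in-one CRISPR/Cas9 plasmid built on the pX330 backbone for transient expression in mammalian cells. It carries a synthetic guide spacer directed at the C-terminal region of the human FOXL2 gene, inserted between the backbone's two BbsI sites, which were destroyed during cloning. In bacteria it is maintained as a high-copy plasmid through a ColE1/pUC-type origin and selected with ampicillin via the β-lactamase gene. An f1 phage origin is also present.

Two expression units sit in tandem. The human U6 RNA polymerase III promoter drives the FOXL2 spacer fused to the Streptococcus pyogenes guide RNA scaffold, producing a single guide RNA. Downstream, a hybrid promoter made of the CMV enhancer, the chicken β-actin promoter and a hybrid intron drives S. pyogenes Cas9. The annotation tool splits this into adjoining N- and C-terminal portions, but they form one continuous coding region. It ends in a nucleoplasmin nuclear localization signal and is followed by the bovine growth hormone polyadenylation signal. The depositor notes that Cas9 carries nuclear localization signals. Only one AAV2 inverted terminal repeat is annotated, a backbone remnant, so the plasmid does not have the flanking ITR pair needed for AAV packaging.

The two sequence records (depositor and repository sequencing) show the same feature order, differ by only a few bases in length and start at different coordinates. The plasmid makes a Cas9 cut near the end of the FOXL2 coding region. The record does not state the downstream editing goal or any donor template, though the associated publication concerns differentiation of human iPSCs into ovarian granulosa-like cells.
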