Features (pLannotate 1.2.2; 18 found; start..end, strand, type, name):
      1..241     +  promoter       U6 promoter: RNA polymerase III promoter for human U6 snRNA
    271..346     +  misc_RNA       gRNA scaffold: guide RNA scaffold for the Streptococcus pyogenes CRISPR/Cas9 system
    353..396     +  misc_RNA       gRNA scaffold (fragment): guide RNA scaffold for the Streptococcus pyogenes CRISPR/Cas9 system
    443..728     +  enhancer       CMV enhancer: human cytomegalovirus immediate early enhancer; contains an 18-bp deletion relative to the standard CMV enhancer
    730..986     +  promoter       chicken β-actin promoter: contains a 21-bp deletion relative to the standard chicken β-actin promoter
    987..1214    +  intron         hybrid intron: hybrid between chicken β-actin (CBA) and minute virus of mice (MMV) introns (Gray et al., 2011)
   1352..2953    +  CDS            Cas9(N): N-terminal portion of Streptococcus pyogenes Cas9 (Zetsche et al., 2015)
   2954..5452    +  CDS            Cas9(C): C-terminal portion of Streptococcus pyogenes Cas9 (Zetsche et al., 2015)
   5453..5500    +  CDS            nucleoplasmin NLS: bipartite nuclear localization signal from nucleoplasmin
   5534..5645    +  polyA_signal   bGH poly(A) signal: bovine growth hormone polyadenylation signal
   5750..5890    +  repeat_region  AAV2 ITR: inverted terminal repeat of adeno-associated virus serotype 2 inverted
   5895..5946    -  misc_feature   bom (fragment): basis of mobility region from pBR322
   5965..6420    +  rep_origin     f1 ori (sequence partly withheld): f1 bacteriophage origin of replication; arrow indicates direction of (+) strand synthesis
   6421..6470    -  misc_feature   bom (fragment): basis of mobility region from pBR322
   6572..6607    -  CDS            rop (fragment): Rop protein, which maintains plasmids at low copy number; rop
   6702..6806    +  promoter       AmpR promoter: bla
   6807..7667    +  CDS            AmpR: β-lactamase; bla; confers resistance to ampicillin, carbenicillin, and related antibiotics
   7838..8426    +  rep_origin     ori: high-copy-number ColE1/pMB1/pBR322/pUC origin of replication
>Addgene plasmid #192893 | pX330-FOXL2-cterm | depositor full sequence | sequence record 373915 | Full Sequence
GAGGGCCTATTTCCCATGATTCCTTCATATTTGCATATACGATACAAGGCTGTTAGAGAGATAATTGGAA
TTAATTTGACTGTAAACACAAAGATATTAGTACAAAATACGTGACGTAGAAAGTAATAATTTCTTGGGTA
GTTTGCAGTTTTAAAATTATGTTTTAAAATGGACTATCATATGCTTACCGTAACTTGAAAGTATTTCGAT
TTCTTGGCTTTATATATCTTGTGGAAAGGACGAAACACCGCGTCTGCACCGGCATGCGGTGTTTTAGAGC
TAGAAATAGCAAGTTAAAATAAGGCTAGTCCGTTATCAACTTGAAAAAGTGGCACCGAGTCGGTGCTTTT
TTGTTTTAGAGCTAGAAATAGCAAGTTAAAATAAGGCTAGTCCGTTTTTAGCGCGTGCGCCAATTCTGCA
GACAAATGGCTCTAGAGGTACCCGTTACATAACTTACGGTAAATGGCCCGCCTGGCTGACCGCCCAACGA
CCCCCGCCCATTGACGTCAATAGTAACGCCAATAGGGACTTTCCATTGACGTCAATGGGTGGAGTATTTA
CGGTAAACTGCCCACTTGGCAGTACATCAAGTGTATCATATGCCAAGTACGCCCCCTATTGACGTCAATG
ACGGTAAATGGCCCGCCTGGCATTGTGCCCAGTACATGACCTTATGGGACTTTCCTACTTGGCAGTACAT
CTACGTATTAGTCATCGCTATTACCATGGTCGAGGTGAGCCCCACGTTCTGCTTCACTCTCCCCATCTCC
CCCCCCTCCCCACCCCCAATTTTGTATTTATTTATTTTTTAATTATTTTGTGCAGCGATGGGGGCGGGGG
GGGGGGGGGGGCGGGGCGAGGGGCGGGGCGGGGCGAGGCGGAGAGGTGCGGCGGCAGCCAATCAGAGCGG
CGCGCTCCGAAAGTTTCCTTTTATGGCGAGGCGGCGGCGGCGGCGGCCCTATAAAAAGCGAAGCGCGCGG
CGGGCGGGAGTCGCTGCGCGCTGCCTTCGCCCCGTGCCCCGCTCCGCCGCCGCCTCGCGCCGCCCGCCCC
GGCTCTGACTGACCGCGTTACTCCCACAGGTGAGCGGGCGGGACGGCCCTTCTCCTCCGGGCTGTAATTA
GCTGAGCAAGAGGTAAGGGTTTAAGGGATGGTTGGTTGGTGGGGTATTAATGTTTAATTACCTGGAGCAC
CTGCCTGAAATCACTTTTTTTCAGGTTGGACCGGTGCCACCATGGACTATAAGGACCACGACGGAGACTA
CAAGGATCATGATATTGATTACAAAGACGATGACGATAAGATGGCCCCAAAGAAGAAGCGGAAGGTCGGT
ATCCACGGAGTCCCAGCAGCCGACAAGAAGTACAGCATCGGCCTGGACATCGGCACCAACTCTGTGGGCT
GGGCCGTGATCACCGACGAGTACAAGGTGCCCAGCAAGAAATTCAAGGTGCTGGGCAACACCGACCGGCA
CAGCATCAAGAAGAACCTGATCGGAGCCCTGCTGTTCGACAGCGGCGAAACAGCCGAGGCCACCCGGCTG
AAGAGAACCGCCAGAAGAAGATACACCAGACGGAAGAACCGGATCTGCTATCTGCAAGAGATCTTCAGCA
ACGAGATGGCCAAGGTGGACGACAGCTTCTTCCACAGACTGGAAGAGTCCTTCCTGGTGGAAGAGGATAA
GAAGCACGAGCGGCACCCCATCTTCGGCAACATCGTGGACGAGGTGGCCTACCACGAGAAGTACCCCACC
ATCTACCACCTGAGAAAGAAACTGGTGGACAGCACCGACAAGGCCGACCTGCGGCTGATCTATCTGGCCC
TGGCCCACATGATCAAGTTCCGGGGCCACTTCCTGATCGAGGGCGACCTGAACCCCGACAACAGCGACGT
GGACAAGCTGTTCATCCAGCTGGTGCAGACCTACAACCAGCTGTTCGAGGAAAACCCCATCAACGCCAGC
GGCGTGGACGCCAAGGCCATCCTGTCTGCCAGACTGAGCAAGAGCAGACGGCTGGAAAATCTGATCGCCC
AGCTGCCCGGCGAGAAGAAGAATGGCCTGTTCGGAAACCTGATTGCCCTGAGCCTGGGCCTGACCCCCAA
CTTCAAGAGCAACTTCGACCTGGCCGAGGATGCCAAACTGCAGCTGAGCAAGGACACCTACGACGACGAC
CTGGACAACCTGCTGGCCCAGATCGGCGACCAGTACGCCGACCTGTTTCTGGCCGCCAAGAACCTGTCCG
ACGCCATCCTGCTGAGCGACATCCTGAGAGTGAACACCGAGATCACCAAGGCCCCCCTGAGCGCCTCTAT
GATCAAGAGATACGACGAGCACCACCAGGACCTGACCCTGCTGAAAGCTCTCGTGCGGCAGCAGCTGCCT
GAGAAGTACAAAGAGATTTTCTTCGACCAGAGCAAGAACGGCTACGCCGGCTACATTGACGGCGGAGCCA
GCCAGGAAGAGTTCTACAAGTTCATCAAGCCCATCCTGGAAAAGATGGACGGCACCGAGGAACTGCTCGT
GAAGCTGAACAGAGAGGACCTGCTGCGGAAGCAGCGGACCTTCGACAACGGCAGCATCCCCCACCAGATC
CACCTGGGAGAGCTGCACGCCATTCTGCGGCGGCAGGAAGATTTTTACCCATTCCTGAAGGACAACCGGG
AAAAGATCGAGAAGATCCTGACCTTCCGCATCCCCTACTACGTGGGCCCTCTGGCCAGGGGAAACAGCAG
ATTCGCCTGGATGACCAGAAAGAGCGAGGAAACCATCACCCCCTGGAACTTCGAGGAAGTGGTGGACAAG
GGCGCTTCCGCCCAGAGCTTCATCGAGCGGATGACCAACTTCGATAAGAACCTGCCCAACGAGAAGGTGC
TGCCCAAGCACAGCCTGCTGTACGAGTACTTCACCGTGTATAACGAGCTGACCAAAGTGAAATACGTGAC
CGAGGGAATGAGAAAGCCCGCCTTCCTGAGCGGCGAGCAGAAAAAGGCCATCGTGGACCTGCTGTTCAAG
ACCAACCGGAAAGTGACCGTGAAGCAGCTGAAAGAGGACTACTTCAAGAAAATCGAGTGCTTCGACTCCG
TGGAAATCTCCGGCGTGGAAGATCGGTTCAACGCCTCCCTGGGCACATACCACGATCTGCTGAAAATTAT
CAAGGACAAGGACTTCCTGGACAATGAGGAAAACGAGGACATTCTGGAAGATATCGTGCTGACCCTGACA
CTGTTTGAGGACAGAGAGATGATCGAGGAACGGCTGAAAACCTATGCCCACCTGTTCGACGACAAAGTGA
TGAAGCAGCTGAAGCGGCGGAGATACACCGGCTGGGGCAGGCTGAGCCGGAAGCTGATCAACGGCATCCG
GGACAAGCAGTCCGGCAAGACAATCCTGGATTTCCTGAAGTCCGACGGCTTCGCCAACAGAAACTTCATG
CAGCTGATCCACGACGACAGCCTGACCTTTAAAGAGGACATCCAGAAAGCCCAGGTGTCCGGCCAGGGCG
ATAGCCTGCACGAGCACATTGCCAATCTGGCCGGCAGCCCCGCCATTAAGAAGGGCATCCTGCAGACAGT
GAAGGTGGTGGACGAGCTCGTGAAAGTGATGGGCCGGCACAAGCCCGAGAACATCGTGATCGAAATGGCC
AGAGAGAACCAGACCACCCAGAAGGGACAGAAGAACAGCCGCGAGAGAATGAAGCGGATCGAAGAGGGCA
TCAAAGAGCTGGGCAGCCAGATCCTGAAAGAACACCCCGTGGAAAACACCCAGCTGCAGAACGAGAAGCT
GTACCTGTACTACCTGCAGAATGGGCGGGATATGTACGTGGACCAGGAACTGGACATCAACCGGCTGTCC
GACTACGATGTGGACCATATCGTGCCTCAGAGCTTTCTGAAGGACGACTCCATCGACAACAAGGTGCTGA
CCAGAAGCGACAAGAACCGGGGCAAGAGCGACAACGTGCCCTCCGAAGAGGTCGTGAAGAAGATGAAGAA
CTACTGGCGGCAGCTGCTGAACGCCAAGCTGATTACCCAGAGAAAGTTCGACAATCTGACCAAGGCCGAG
AGAGGCGGCCTGAGCGAACTGGATAAGGCCGGCTTCATCAAGAGACAGCTGGTGGAAACCCGGCAGATCA
CAAAGCACGTGGCACAGATCCTGGACTCCCGGATGAACACTAAGTACGACGAGAATGACAAGCTGATCCG
GGAAGTGAAAGTGATCACCCTGAAGTCCAAGCTGGTGTCCGATTTCCGGAAGGATTTCCAGTTTTACAAA
GTGCGCGAGATCAACAACTACCACCACGCCCACGACGCCTACCTGAACGCCGTCGTGGGAACCGCCCTGA
TCAAAAAGTACCCTAAGCTGGAAAGCGAGTTCGTGTACGGCGACTACAAGGTGTACGACGTGCGGAAGAT
GATCGCCAAGAGCGAGCAGGAAATCGGCAAGGCTACCGCCAAGTACTTCTTCTACAGCAACATCATGAAC
TTTTTCAAGACCGAGATTACCCTGGCCAACGGCGAGATCCGGAAGCGGCCTCTGATCGAGACAAACGGCG
AAACCGGGGAGATCGTGTGGGATAAGGGCCGGGATTTTGCCACCGTGCGGAAAGTGCTGAGCATGCCCCA
AGTGAATATCGTGAAAAAGACCGAGGTGCAGACAGGCGGCTTCAGCAAAGAGTCTATCCTGCCCAAGAGG
AACAGCGATAAGCTGATCGCCAGAAAGAAGGACTGGGACCCTAAGAAGTACGGCGGCTTCGACAGCCCCA
CCGTGGCCTATTCTGTGCTGGTGGTGGCCAAAGTGGAAAAGGGCAAGTCCAAGAAACTGAAGAGTGTGAA
AGAGCTGCTGGGGATCACCATCATGGAAAGAAGCAGCTTCGAGAAGAATCCCATCGACTTTCTGGAAGCC
AAGGGCTACAAAGAAGTGAAAAAGGACCTGATCATCAAGCTGCCTAAGTACTCCCTGTTCGAGCTGGAAA
ACGGCCGGAAGAGAATGCTGGCCTCTGCCGGCGAACTGCAGAAGGGAAACGAACTGGCCCTGCCCTCCAA
ATATGTGAACTTCCTGTACCTGGCCAGCCACTATGAGAAGCTGAAGGGCTCCCCCGAGGATAATGAGCAG
AAACAGCTGTTTGTGGAACAGCACAAGCACTACCTGGACGAGATCATCGAGCAGATCAGCGAGTTCTCCA
AGAGAGTGATCCTGGCCGACGCTAATCTGGACAAAGTGCTGTCCGCCTACAACAAGCACCGGGATAAGCC
CATCAGAGAGCAGGCCGAGAATATCATCCACCTGTTTACCCTGACCAATCTGGGAGCCCCTGCCGCCTTC
AAGTACTTTGACACCACCATCGACCGGAAGAGGTACACCAGCACCAAAGAGGTGCTGGACGCCACCCTGA
TCCACCAGAGCATCACCGGCCTGTACGAGACACGGATCGACCTGTCTCAGCTGGGAGGCGACAAAAGGCC
GGCGGCCACGAAAAAGGCCGGCCAGGCAAAAAAGAAAAAGTAAGAATTCCTAGAGCTCGCTGATCAGCCT
CGACTGTGCCTTCTAGTTGCCAGCCATCTGTTGTTTGCCCCTCCCCCGTGCCTTCCTTGACCCTGGAAGG
TGCCACTCCCACTGTCCTTTCCTAATAAAATGAGGAAATTGCATCGCATTGTCTGAGTAGGTGTCATTCT
ATTCTGGGGGGTGGGGTGGGGCAGGACAGCAAGGGGGAGGATTGGGAAGAGAATAGCAGGCATGCTGGGG
AGCGGCCGCAGGAACCCCTAGTGATGGAGTTGGCCACTCCCTCTCTGCGCGCTCGCTCGCTCACTGAGGC
CGGGCGACCAAAGGTCGCCCGACGCCCGGGCTTTGCCCGGGCGGCCTCAGTGAGCGAGCGAGCGCGCAGC
TGCCTGCAGGGGCGCCTGATGCGGTATTTTCTCCTTACGCATCTGTGCGGTATTTCACACCGCATA
[95 nt withheld, positions 5947-6041]
T
[46 nt withheld, positions 6043-6088]
C
[141 nt withheld, positions 6090-6230]
CCTTTGACGTTGGAGTCCACGTTCTTT
[37 nt withheld, positions 6258-6294]
ACTCTATCTCGGGCTATTCTTTTGATTTATAAGGGATTTTGCCGATTTCGGTCTATTGGTTAAAAAATGA
GCTGATTTAACAAAAATTTAACGCGAATTTTAACAAAATATTAACGTTTACAATTTTATGGTGCACTCTC
AGTACAATCTGCTCTGATGCCGCATAGTTAAGCCAGCCCCGACACCCGCCAACACCCGCTGACGCGCCCT
GACGGGCTTGTCTGCTCCCGGCATCCGCTTACAGACAAGCTGTGACCGTCTCCGGGAGCTGCATGTGTCA
GAGGTTTTCACCGTCATCACCGAAACGCGCGAGACGAAAGGGCCTCGTGATACGCCTATTTTTATAGGTT
AATGTCATGATAATAATGGTTTCTTAGACGTCAGGTGGCACTTTTCGGGGAAATGTGCGCGGAACCCCTA
TTTGTTTATTTTTCTAAATACATTCAAATATGTATCCGCTCATGAGACAATAACCCTGATAAATGCTTCA
ATAATATTGAAAAAGGAAGAGTATGAGTATTCAACATTTCCGTGTCGCCCTTATTCCCTTTTTTGCGGCA
TTTTGCCTTCCTGTTTTTGCTCACCCAGAAACGCTGGTGAAAGTAAAAGATGCTGAAGATCAGTTGGGTG
CACGAGTGGGTTACATCGAACTGGATCTCAACAGCGGTAAGATCCTTGAGAGTTTTCGCCCCGAAGAACG
TTTTCCAATGATGAGCACTTTTAAAGTTCTGCTATGTGGCGCGGTATTATCCCGTATTGACGCCGGGCAA
GAGCAACTCGGTCGCCGCATACACTATTCTCAGAATGACTTGGTTGAGTACTCACCAGTCACAGAAAAGC
ATCTTACGGATGGCATGACAGTAAGAGAATTATGCAGTGCTGCCATAACCATGAGTGATAACACTGCGGC
CAACTTACTTCTGACAACGATCGGAGGACCGAAGGAGCTAACCGCTTTTTTGCACAACATGGGGGATCAT
GTAACTCGCCTTGATCGTTGGGAACCGGAGCTGAATGAAGCCATACCAAACGACGAGCGTGACACCACGA
TGCCTGTAGCAATGGCAACAACGTTGCGCAAACTATTAACTGGCGAACTACTTACTCTAGCTTCCCGGCA
ACAATTAATAGACTGGATGGAGGCGGATAAAGTTGCAGGACCACTTCTGCGCTCGGCCCTTCCGGCTGGC
TGGTTTATTGCTGATAAATCTGGAGCCGGTGAGCGTGGAAGCCGCGGTATCATTGCAGCACTGGGGCCAG
ATGGTAAGCCCTCCCGTATCGTAGTTATCTACACGACGGGGAGTCAGGCAACTATGGATGAACGAAATAG
ACAGATCGCTGAGATAGGTGCCTCACTGATTAAGCATTGGTAACTGTCAGACCAAGTTTACTCATATATA
CTTTAGATTGATTTAAAACTTCATTTTTAATTTAAAAGGATCTAGGTGAAGATCCTTTTTGATAATCTCA
TGACCAAAATCCCTTAACGTGAGTTTTCGTTCCACTGAGCGTCAGACCCCGTAGAAAAGATCAAAGGATC
TTCTTGAGATCCTTTTTTTCTGCGCGTAATCTGCTGCTTGCAAACAAAAAAACCACCGCTACCAGCGGTG
GTTTGTTTGCCGGATCAAGAGCTACCAACTCTTTTTCCGAAGGTAACTGGCTTCAGCAGAGCGCAGATAC
CAAATACTGTTCTTCTAGTGTAGCCGTAGTTAGGCCACCACTTCAAGAACTCTGTAGCACCGCCTACATA
CCTCGCTCTGCTAATCCTGTTACCAGTGGCTGCTGCCAGTGGCGATAAGTCGTGTCTTACCGGGTTGGAC
TCAAGACGATAGTTACCGGATAAGGCGCAGCGGTCGGGCTGAACGGGGGGTTCGTGCACACAGCCCAGCT
TGGAGCGAACGACCTACACCGAACTGAGATACCTACAGCGTGAGCTATGAGAAAGCGCCACGCTTCCCGA
AGGGAGAAAGGCGGACAGGTATCCGGTAAGCGGCAGGGTCGGAACAGGAGAGCGCACGAGGGAGCTTCCA
GGGGGAAACGCCTGGTATCTTTATAGTCCTGTCGGGTTTCGCCACCTCTGACTTGAGCGTCGATTTTTGT
GATGCTCGTCAGGGGGGCGGAGCCTATGGAAAAACGCCAGCAACGCGGCCTTTTTACGGTTCCTGGCCTT
TTGCTGGCCTTTTGCTCACATGT
