Features (pLannotate 1.2.2; 19 found; start..end, strand, type, name):
    118..358     +  promoter       U6 promoter: RNA polymerase III promoter for human U6 snRNA
    388..463     +  misc_RNA       gRNA scaffold: guide RNA scaffold for the Streptococcus pyogenes CRISPR/Cas9 system
    470..513     +  misc_RNA       gRNA scaffold (fragment): guide RNA scaffold for the Streptococcus pyogenes CRISPR/Cas9 system
    560..845     +  enhancer       CMV enhancer: human cytomegalovirus immediate early enhancer; contains an 18-bp deletion relative to the standard CMV enhancer
    847..963     +  promoter       chicken β-actin promoter (fragment): No description available
    977..1097    +  promoter       chicken β-actin promoter (fragment): No description available
   1098..1325    +  intron         hybrid intron: hybrid between chicken β-actin (CBA) and minute virus of mice (MMV) introns (Gray et al., 2011)
   1463..3064    +  CDS            Cas9(N): N-terminal portion of Streptococcus pyogenes Cas9 (Zetsche et al., 2015)
   3065..5563    +  CDS            Cas9(C): C-terminal portion of Streptococcus pyogenes Cas9 (Zetsche et al., 2015)
   5564..5611    +  CDS            nucleoplasmin NLS: bipartite nuclear localization signal from nucleoplasmin
   5645..5756    +  polyA_signal   bGH poly(A) signal: bovine growth hormone polyadenylation signal
   5861..6001    +  repeat_region  AAV2 ITR: inverted terminal repeat of adeno-associated virus serotype 2 inverted
   6006..6057    -  misc_feature   bom (fragment): basis of mobility region from pBR322
   6076..6531    +  rep_origin     f1 ori (sequence partly withheld): f1 bacteriophage origin of replication; arrow indicates direction of (+) strand synthesis
   6532..6581    -  misc_feature   bom (fragment): basis of mobility region from pBR322
   6683..6718    -  CDS            rop (fragment): Rop protein, which maintains plasmids at low copy number; rop
   6813..6917    +  promoter       AmpR promoter: bla
   6918..7778    +  CDS            AmpR: β-lactamase; bla; confers resistance to ampicillin, carbenicillin, and related antibiotics
   7949..56      +  rep_origin     ori (across the origin): high-copy-number ColE1/pMB1/pBR322/pUC origin of replication
>Addgene plasmid #192893 | pX330-FOXL2-cterm | addgene full sequence | sequence record 376973 | Addgene NGS Result
TCTGACTTGAGCGTCGATTTTTGTGATGCTCGTCAGGGGGGCGGAGCCTATGGAAAAACGCCAGCAACGC
GGCCTTTTTACGGTTCCTGGCCTTTTGCTGGCCTTTTGCTCACATGTGAGGGCCTATTTCCCATGATTCC
TTCATATTTGCATATACGATACAAGGCTGTTAGAGAGATAATTGGAATTAATTTGACTGTAAACACAAAG
ATATTAGTACAAAATACGTGACGTAGAAAGTAATAATTTCTTGGGTAGTTTGCAGTTTTAAAATTATGTT
TTAAAATGGACTATCATATGCTTACCGTAACTTGAAAGTATTTCGATTTCTTGGCTTTATATATCTTGTG
GAAAGGACGAAACACCGCGTCTGCACCGGCATGCGGTGTTTTAGAGCTAGAAATAGCAAGTTAAAATAAG
GCTAGTCCGTTATCAACTTGAAAAAGTGGCACCGAGTCGGTGCTTTTTTGTTTTAGAGCTAGAAATAGCA
AGTTAAAATAAGGCTAGTCCGTTTTTAGCGCGTGCGCCAATTCTGCAGACAAATGGCTCTAGAGGTACCC
GTTACATAACTTACGGTAAATGGCCCGCCTGGCTGACCGCCCAACGACCCCCGCCCATTGACGTCAATAG
TAACGCCAATAGGGACTTTCCATTGACGTCAATGGGTGGAGTATTTACGGTAAACTGCCCACTTGGCAGT
ACATCAAGTGTATCATATGCCAAGTACGCCCCCTATTGACGTCAATGACGGTAAATGGCCCGCCTGGCAT
TGTGCCCAGTACATGACCTTATGGGACTTTCCTACTTGGCAGTACATCTACGTATTAGTCATCGCTATTA
CCATGGTCGAGGTGAGCCCCACGTTCTGCTTCACTCTCCCCATCTCCCCCCCCTCCCCACCCCCAATTTT
GTATTTATTTATTTTTTAATTATTTTGTGCAGCGATGGGGGCGGGGGGGGGGGNNNNNNNNNNNNNGGGC
GGGGCGAGGCGGAGAGGTGCGGCGGCAGCCAATCAGAGCGGCGCGCTCCGAAAGTTTCCTTTTATGGCGA
GGCGGCGGCGGCGGCGGCCCTATAAAAAGCGAAGCGCGCGGCGGGCGGGAGTCGCTGCGCGCTGCCTTCG
CCCCGTGCCCCGCTCCGCCGCCGCCTCGCGCCGCCCGCCCCGGCTCTGACTGACCGCGTTACTCCCACAG
GTGAGCGGGCGGGACGGCCCTTCTCCTCCGGGCTGTAATTAGCTGAGCAAGAGGTAAGGGTTTAAGGGAT
GGTTGGTTGGTGGGGTATTAATGTTTAATTACCTGGAGCACCTGCCTGAAATCACTTTTTTTCAGGTTGG
ACCGGTGCCACCATGGACTATAAGGACCACGACGGAGACTACAAGGATCATGATATTGATTACAAAGACG
ATGACGATAAGATGGCCCCAAAGAAGAAGCGGAAGGTCGGTATCCACGGAGTCCCAGCAGCCGACAAGAA
GTACAGCATCGGCCTGGACATCGGCACCAACTCTGTGGGCTGGGCCGTGATCACCGACGAGTACAAGGTG
CCCAGCAAGAAATTCAAGGTGCTGGGCAACACCGACCGGCACAGCATCAAGAAGAACCTGATCGGAGCCC
TGCTGTTCGACAGCGGCGAAACAGCCGAGGCCACCCGGCTGAAGAGAACCGCCAGAAGAAGATACACCAG
ACGGAAGAACCGGATCTGCTATCTGCAAGAGATCTTCAGCAACGAGATGGCCAAGGTGGACGACAGCTTC
TTCCACAGACTGGAAGAGTCCTTCCTGGTGGAAGAGGATAAGAAGCACGAGCGGCACCCCATCTTCGGCA
ACATCGTGGACGAGGTGGCCTACCACGAGAAGTACCCCACCATCTACCACCTGAGAAAGAAACTGGTGGA
CAGCACCGACAAGGCCGACCTGCGGCTGATCTATCTGGCCCTGGCCCACATGATCAAGTTCCGGGGCCAC
TTCCTGATCGAGGGCGACCTGAACCCCGACAACAGCGACGTGGACAAGCTGTTCATCCAGCTGGTGCAGA
CCTACAACCAGCTGTTCGAGGAAAACCCCATCAACGCCAGCGGCGTGGACGCCAAGGCCATCCTGTCTGC
CAGACTGAGCAAGAGCAGACGGCTGGAAAATCTGATCGCCCAGCTGCCCGGCGAGAAGAAGAATGGCCTG
TTCGGAAACCTGATTGCCCTGAGCCTGGGCCTGACCCCCAACTTCAAGAGCAACTTCGACCTGGCCGAGG
ATGCCAAACTGCAGCTGAGCAAGGACACCTACGACGACGACCTGGACAACCTGCTGGCCCAGATCGGCGA
CCAGTACGCCGACCTGTTTCTGGCCGCCAAGAACCTGTCCGACGCCATCCTGCTGAGCGACATCCTGAGA
GTGAACACCGAGATCACCAAGGCCCCCCTGAGCGCCTCTATGATCAAGAGATACGACGAGCACCACCAGG
ACCTGACCCTGCTGAAAGCTCTCGTGCGGCAGCAGCTGCCTGAGAAGTACAAAGAGATTTTCTTCGACCA
GAGCAAGAACGGCTACGCCGGCTACATTGACGGCGGAGCCAGCCAGGAAGAGTTCTACAAGTTCATCAAG
CCCATCCTGGAAAAGATGGACGGCACCGAGGAACTGCTCGTGAAGCTGAACAGAGAGGACCTGCTGCGGA
AGCAGCGGACCTTCGACAACGGCAGCATCCCCCACCAGATCCACCTGGGAGAGCTGCACGCCATTCTGCG
GCGGCAGGAAGATTTTTACCCATTCCTGAAGGACAACCGGGAAAAGATCGAGAAGATCCTGACCTTCCGC
ATCCCCTACTACGTGGGCCCTCTGGCCAGGGGAAACAGCAGATTCGCCTGGATGACCAGAAAGAGCGAGG
AAACCATCACCCCCTGGAACTTCGAGGAAGTGGTGGACAAGGGCGCTTCCGCCCAGAGCTTCATCGAGCG
GATGACCAACTTCGATAAGAACCTGCCCAACGAGAAGGTGCTGCCCAAGCACAGCCTGCTGTACGAGTAC
TTCACCGTGTATAACGAGCTGACCAAAGTGAAATACGTGACCGAGGGAATGAGAAAGCCCGCCTTCCTGA
GCGGCGAGCAGAAAAAGGCCATCGTGGACCTGCTGTTCAAGACCAACCGGAAAGTGACCGTGAAGCAGCT
GAAAGAGGACTACTTCAAGAAAATCGAGTGCTTCGACTCCGTGGAAATCTCCGGCGTGGAAGATCGGTTC
AACGCCTCCCTGGGCACATACCACGATCTGCTGAAAATTATCAAGGACAAGGACTTCCTGGACAATGAGG
AAAACGAGGACATTCTGGAAGATATCGTGCTGACCCTGACACTGTTTGAGGACAGAGAGATGATCGAGGA
ACGGCTGAAAACCTATGCCCACCTGTTCGACGACAAAGTGATGAAGCAGCTGAAGCGGCGGAGATACACC
GGCTGGGGCAGGCTGAGCCGGAAGCTGATCAACGGCATCCGGGACAAGCAGTCCGGCAAGACAATCCTGG
ATTTCCTGAAGTCCGACGGCTTCGCCAACAGAAACTTCATGCAGCTGATCCACGACGACAGCCTGACCTT
TAAAGAGGACATCCAGAAAGCCCAGGTGTCCGGCCAGGGCGATAGCCTGCACGAGCACATTGCCAATCTG
GCCGGCAGCCCCGCCATTAAGAAGGGCATCCTGCAGACAGTGAAGGTGGTGGACGAGCTCGTGAAAGTGA
TGGGCCGGCACAAGCCCGAGAACATCGTGATCGAAATGGCCAGAGAGAACCAGACCACCCAGAAGGGACA
GAAGAACAGCCGCGAGAGAATGAAGCGGATCGAAGAGGGCATCAAAGAGCTGGGCAGCCAGATCCTGAAA
GAACACCCCGTGGAAAACACCCAGCTGCAGAACGAGAAGCTGTACCTGTACTACCTGCAGAATGGGCGGG
ATATGTACGTGGACCAGGAACTGGACATCAACCGGCTGTCCGACTACGATGTGGACCATATCGTGCCTCA
GAGCTTTCTGAAGGACGACTCCATCGACAACAAGGTGCTGACCAGAAGCGACAAGAACCGGGGCAAGAGC
GACAACGTGCCCTCCGAAGAGGTCGTGAAGAAGATGAAGAACTACTGGCGGCAGCTGCTGAACGCCAAGC
TGATTACCCAGAGAAAGTTCGACAATCTGACCAAGGCCGAGAGAGGCGGCCTGAGCGAACTGGATAAGGC
CGGCTTCATCAAGAGACAGCTGGTGGAAACCCGGCAGATCACAAAGCACGTGGCACAGATCCTGGACTCC
CGGATGAACACTAAGTACGACGAGAATGACAAGCTGATCCGGGAAGTGAAAGTGATCACCCTGAAGTCCA
AGCTGGTGTCCGATTTCCGGAAGGATTTCCAGTTTTACAAAGTGCGCGAGATCAACAACTACCACCACGC
CCACGACGCCTACCTGAACGCCGTCGTGGGAACCGCCCTGATCAAAAAGTACCCTAAGCTGGAAAGCGAG
TTCGTGTACGGCGACTACAAGGTGTACGACGTGCGGAAGATGATCGCCAAGAGCGAGCAGGAAATCGGCA
AGGCTACCGCCAAGTACTTCTTCTACAGCAACATCATGAACTTTTTCAAGACCGAGATTACCCTGGCCAA
CGGCGAGATCCGGAAGCGGCCTCTGATCGAGACAAACGGCGAAACCGGGGAGATCGTGTGGGATAAGGGC
CGGGATTTTGCCACCGTGCGGAAAGTGCTGAGCATGCCCCAAGTGAATATCGTGAAAAAGACCGAGGTGC
AGACAGGCGGCTTCAGCAAAGAGTCTATCCTGCCCAAGAGGAACAGCGATAAGCTGATCGCCAGAAAGAA
GGACTGGGACCCTAAGAAGTACGGCGGCTTCGACAGCCCCACCGTGGCCTATTCTGTGCTGGTGGTGGCC
AAAGTGGAAAAGGGCAAGTCCAAGAAACTGAAGAGTGTGAAAGAGCTGCTGGGGATCACCATCATGGAAA
GAAGCAGCTTCGAGAAGAATCCCATCGACTTTCTGGAAGCCAAGGGCTACAAAGAAGTGAAAAAGGACCT
GATCATCAAGCTGCCTAAGTACTCCCTGTTCGAGCTGGAAAACGGCCGGAAGAGAATGCTGGCCTCTGCC
GGCGAACTGCAGAAGGGAAACGAACTGGCCCTGCCCTCCAAATATGTGAACTTCCTGTACCTGGCCAGCC
ACTATGAGAAGCTGAAGGGCTCCCCCGAGGATAATGAGCAGAAACAGCTGTTTGTGGAACAGCACAAGCA
CTACCTGGACGAGATCATCGAGCAGATCAGCGAGTTCTCCAAGAGAGTGATCCTGGCCGACGCTAATCTG
GACAAAGTGCTGTCCGCCTACAACAAGCACCGGGATAAGCCCATCAGAGAGCAGGCCGAGAATATCATCC
ACCTGTTTACCCTGACCAATCTGGGAGCCCCTGCCGCCTTCAAGTACTTTGACACCACCATCGACCGGAA
GAGGTACACCAGCACCAAAGAGGTGCTGGACGCCACCCTGATCCACCAGAGCATCACCGGCCTGTACGAG
ACACGGATCGACCTGTCTCAGCTGGGAGGCGACAAAAGGCCGGCGGCCACGAAAAAGGCCGGCCAGGCAA
AAAAGAAAAAGTAAGAATTCCTAGAGCTCGCTGATCAGCCTCGACTGTGCCTTCTAGTTGCCAGCCATCT
GTTGTTTGCCCCTCCCCCGTGCCTTCCTTGACCCTGGAAGGTGCCACTCCCACTGTCCTTTCCTAATAAA
ATGAGGAAATTGCATCGCATTGTCTGAGTAGGTGTCATTCTATTCTGGGGGGTGGGGTGGGGCAGGACAG
CAAGGGGGAGGATTGGGAAGAGAATAGCAGGCATGCTGGGGAGCGGCCGCAGGAACCCCTAGTGATGGAG
TTGGCCACTCCCTCTCTGCGCGCTCGCTCGCTCACTGAGGCCGGGCGACCAAAGGTCGCCCGACGCCCGG
GCTTTGCCCGGGCGGCCTCAGTGAGCGAGCGAGCGCGCAGCTGCCTGCAGGGGCGCCTGATGCGGTATTT
TCTCCTTACGCATCTGTGCGGTATTTCACACCGCATA
[95 nt withheld, positions 6058-6152]
T
[46 nt withheld, positions 6154-6199]
C
[141 nt withheld, positions 6201-6341]
CCTTTGACGTTGGAGTCCACGTTCTTT
[37 nt withheld, positions 6369-6405]
ACTCTATCTCGGGCTATTCTTTTGATTTATAAGGGATTTTGCCGATTTCGGTCTATTGGTTAAAAAATGA
GCTGATTTAACAAAAATTTAACGCGAATTTTAACAAAATATTAACGTTTACAATTTTATGGTGCACTCTC
AGTACAATCTGCTCTGATGCCGCATAGTTAAGCCAGCCCCGACACCCGCCAACACCCGCTGACGCGCCCT
GACGGGCTTGTCTGCTCCCGGCATCCGCTTACAGACAAGCTGTGACCGTCTCCGGGAGCTGCATGTGTCA
GAGGTTTTCACCGTCATCACCGAAACGCGCGAGACGAAAGGGCCTCGTGATACGCCTATTTTTATAGGTT
AATGTCATGATAATAATGGTTTCTTAGACGTCAGGTGGCACTTTTCGGGGAAATGTGCGCGGAACCCCTA
TTTGTTTATTTTTCTAAATACATTCAAATATGTATCCGCTCATGAGACAATAACCCTGATAAATGCTTCA
ATAATATTGAAAAAGGAAGAGTATGAGTATTCAACATTTCCGTGTCGCCCTTATTCCCTTTTTTGCGGCA
TTTTGCCTTCCTGTTTTTGCTCACCCAGAAACGCTGGTGAAAGTAAAAGATGCTGAAGATCAGTTGGGTG
CACGAGTGGGTTACATCGAACTGGATCTCAACAGCGGTAAGATCCTTGAGAGTTTTCGCCCCGAAGAACG
TTTTCCAATGATGAGCACTTTTAAAGTTCTGCTATGTGGCGCGGTATTATCCCGTATTGACGCCGGGCAA
GAGCAACTCGGTCGCCGCATACACTATTCTCAGAATGACTTGGTTGAGTACTCACCAGTCACAGAAAAGC
ATCTTACGGATGGCATGACAGTAAGAGAATTATGCAGTGCTGCCATAACCATGAGTGATAACACTGCGGC
CAACTTACTTCTGACAACGATCGGAGGACCGAAGGAGCTAACCGCTTTTTTGCACAACATGGGGGATCAT
GTAACTCGCCTTGATCGTTGGGAACCGGAGCTGAATGAAGCCATACCAAACGACGAGCGTGACACCACGA
TGCCTGTAGCAATGGCAACAACGTTGCGCAAACTATTAACTGGCGAACTACTTACTCTAGCTTCCCGGCA
ACAATTAATAGACTGGATGGAGGCGGATAAAGTTGCAGGACCACTTCTGCGCTCGGCCCTTCCGGCTGGC
TGGTTTATTGCTGATAAATCTGGAGCCGGTGAGCGTGGAAGCCGCGGTATCATTGCAGCACTGGGGCCAG
ATGGTAAGCCCTCCCGTATCGTAGTTATCTACACGACGGGGAGTCAGGCAACTATGGATGAACGAAATAG
ACAGATCGCTGAGATAGGTGCCTCACTGATTAAGCATTGGTAACTGTCAGACCAAGTTTACTCATATATA
CTTTAGATTGATTTAAAACTTCATTTTTAATTTAAAAGGATCTAGGTGAAGATCCTTTTTGATAATCTCA
TGACCAAAATCCCTTAACGTGAGTTTTCGTTCCACTGAGCGTCAGACCCCGTAGAAAAGATCAAAGGATC
TTCTTGAGATCCTTTTTTTCTGCGCGTAATCTGCTGCTTGCAAACAAAAAAACCACCGCTACCAGCGGTG
GTTTGTTTGCCGGATCAAGAGCTACCAACTCTTTTTCCGAAGGTAACTGGCTTCAGCAGAGCGCAGATAC
CAAATACTGTTCTTCTAGTGTAGCCGTAGTTAGGCCACCACTTCAAGAACTCTGTAGCACCGCCTACATA
CCTCGCTCTGCTAATCCTGTTACCAGTGGCTGCTGCCAGTGGCGATAAGTCGTGTCTTACCGGGTTGGAC
TCAAGACGATAGTTACCGGATAAGGCGCAGCGGTCGGGCTGAACGGGGGGTTCGTGCACACAGCCCAGCT
TGGAGCGAACGACCTACACCGAACTGAGATACCTACAGCGTGAGCTATGAGAAAGCGCCACGCTTCCCGA
AGGGAGAAAGGCGGACAGGTATCCGGTAAGCGGCAGGGTCGGAACAGGAGAGCGCACGAGGGAGCTTCCA
GGGGGAAACGCCTGGTATCTTTATAGTCCTGTCGGGTTTCGCCACC
